Addgene plasmid #21405: pGL3b(1454/3172)P2P-mut
Depositing lab: Eric Metzen. Depositing organization: Universitaet Duisburg-Essen. Publication: Regulation of the prolyl hydroxylase domain protein 2 (phd2/egln-1) gene: identification of a functional hypoxia-responsive element. Metzen E, Stiehl DP, Doege K, Marxsen JH, Hellwig-Burgel T, Jelkmann W. Biochem J. 2005 May 1. 387(Pt 3):711-7. 10.1042/BJ20041736 PubMed 15563275.
Backbone
  Vector backbone: pGL3-Basic
  Backbone manufacturer: Promega
  Backbone size w/o insert (bp): 4818
  Vector type: Mammalian Expression, Luciferase
Growth in bacteria
  Bacterial resistance: Ampicillin, 100 μg/mL
  Growth temperature: 37°C
  Growth strain: DH5alpha
  Copy number: High Copy
Gene/Insert
  Gene/Insert name: EGLN1
  Species: H. sapiens (human)
  Insert size (bp): 1720
  Mutation: hypoxia response element mutated
  Entrez Gene: EGLN1 (a.k.a. C1orf12, ECYT3, HALAH, HIF-PH2, HIFPH2, HPH-2, HPH2, PHD2, SM20, ZMYND6)
  Cloning method: Restriction Enzyme; 5′ cloning site XhoI (not destroyed); 3′ cloning site HindIII (not destroyed)
  Sequencing primers: 5′ RVprimer3; 3′ LucNrev
Terms and licenses: Academic/Nonprofit Terms; Industry Terms: Not Available to Industry
Depositor comments: oligo used to generate the mutant construct is - 5'-CCGTGGGGCCGTGGTGTAataataGAGCGCGCAGAGCGAGTG
How to cite: pGL3b(1454/3172)P2P-mut was a gift from Eric Metzen (Addgene plasmid # 21405 ; http://n2t.net/addgene:21405 ; RRID:Addgene_21405)
