[The description below was written by a language model from this plasmid's Addgene catalogue record.]
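Description:
pGL3b(1454/3172)P2P-mut is a firefly luciferase promoter-reporter plasmid built on the promoterless pGL3-Basic backbone (4818 bp without insert), intended for transient transfection of mammalian cells. It is maintained in E. coli as a high-copy plasmid under ampicillin selection. Because pGL3-Basic carries no eukaryotic promoter or enhancer of its own, luciferase output depends on the regulatory activity of whatever fragment is placed upstream of the reporter gene.

The insert is a fragment of about 1720 bp from the human EGLN1 locus, which encodes prolyl hydroxylase domain protein 2 (PHD2), cloned between the XhoI and HindIII sites of the polylinker, with both sites retained. The numbers in the name presumably give the coordinates of the fragment in the depositor's reference numbering, though the record does not define them. The record lists the insert only as EGLN1, but the reporter backbone and the associated study on regulation of the phd2/egln-1 gene indicate that it is regulatory sequence from the gene's promoter region rather than coding sequence. In this version the hypoxia response element within the fragment has been disrupted by oligonucleotide-directed mutagenesis. Such elements are the binding sites for hypoxia-inducible factor, through which low oxygen activates transcription.

The plasmid is therefore best suited as the negative or comparison construct in reporter assays. Measuring its luciferase activity alongside a corresponding wild-type fragment under normoxic and hypoxic conditions tests whether the mutated element is required for hypoxic induction of EGLN1 transcription. No feature table was provided, so the positions of individual backbone elements cannot be confirmed from the record.
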