>Addgene plasmid #21405 | pGL3b(1454/3172)P2P-mut | addgene partial sequence | sequence record 27187 | 21405 with LucNrev
ATGGCGCCGGGCCTTTCTTTATGTTTTTGGCGTCTTCCATGGTGGCTTTACCAACAGTANNGGAATGCCA
AGCTTGCTGTCATTGGCCATGGCGGCGGCGGCGGCGGCGACGGCGACTGCGGCGGCCGAGCAGGAGGGGT
AGCGGCCGGACGGCCTCGCCCGAGGCTGGGGAGCGGGGAGAGAGATAGGGGCCGTTACTGCGCCATGCAC
CCGCTACCCTCGCCTCAGGGAGGCCGGCACCCCACGCCCTCGGCCCGGCCGCTTCCGAGTCCTAAGCTCC
GGCGCAGCGCCGGCAGCCGCCTCAGCGCCTCATCGCCGCCGAGGGCTGAGAGAATAGGGCCTGTGCGGCG
AATGGCAACCTGGGCTCAGGCGCGCGGGCCTGGGGAGCGCAAGACCGGCCCCCTCGGCCGCCGCCGCCGC
CTCAGCGTCCCGGGCGGCCCGGCCCAGGCTGTGGAGGAGCGCAGGGCATACGGGCGCCACTCGCTCTGCG
CGCTCTATTATTACACCACGGCCCCGCGGCGACCCGGGCGGGCGGCGCGCGAGGGCGGAGGGGGCGGAGG
GAGGGCCGGGAGGGCCGGGGGGATGGCCGAGGGGCGGGGGCT
